>Addgene plasmid #201061 | pAAV4.52-mut | addgene full sequence | sequence record 393100 | Addgene NGS Result
GATATCCTTAAGGTCCTGTATTAGAGGTCACGTGAGTGTTTTGCGACATTTTGCGACACCATGTGGTCAC
GCTGGGTATTTAAGCCCGAGTGAGCACGCAGGGTCTCCATTTTGAAGCGGGAGGTTTGAACGCGCAGCCA
CCACGCCGGGGTTTTACGAGATTGTGATTAAGGTCCCCAGCGACCTTGACGAGCATCTGCCCGGCATTTC
TGACAGCTTTGTGAACTGGGTGGCCGAGAAGGAATGGGAGTTGCCGCCAGATTCTGACATGGATCTGAAT
CTGATTGAGCAGGCACCCCTGACCGTGGCCGAGAAGCTGCAGCGCGACTTTCTGACGGAATGGCGCCGTG
TGAGTAAGGCCCCGGAGGCCCTTTTCTTTGTGCAATTTGAGAAGGGAGAGAGCTACTTCCACATGCACGT
GCTCGTGGAAACCACCGGGGTGAAATCCATGGTTTTGGGACGTTTCCTGAGTCAGATTCGCGAAAAACTG
ATTCAGAGAATTTACCGCGGGATCGAGCCGACTTTGCCAAACTGGTTCGCGGTCACAAAGACCAGAAATG
GCGCCGGAGGCGGGAACAAGGTGGTGGATGAGTGCTACATCCCCAATTACTTGCTCCCCAAAACCCAGCC
TGAGCTCCAGTGGGCGTGGACTAATATGGAACAGTATTTAAGCGCCTGTTTGAATCTCACGGAGCGTAAA
CGGTTGGTGGCGCAGCATCTGACGCACGTGTCGCAGACGCAGGAGCAGAACAAAGAGAATCAGAATCCCA
ATTCTGATGCGCCGGTGATCAGATCAAAAACTTCAGCCAGGTACATGGAGCTGGTCGGGTGGCTCGTGGA
CAAGGGGATTACCTCGGAGAAGCAGTGGATCCAGGAGGACCAGGCCTCATACATCTCCTTCAATGCGGCC
TCCAACTCGCGGTCCCAAATCAAGGCTGCCTTGGACAATGCGGGAAAGATTATGAGCCTGACTAAAACCG
CCCCCGACTACCTGGTGGGCCAGCAGCCCGTGGAGGACATTTCCAGCAATCGGATTTATAAAATTTTGGA
ACTAAACGGGTACGATCCCCAATATGCGGCTTCCGTCTTTCTGGGATGGGCCACGAAAAAGTTCGGCAAG
AGGAACACCATCTGGCTGTTTGGGCCTGCAACTACCGGGAAGACCAACATCGCGGAGGCCATAGCCCACA
CTGTGCCCTTCTACGGGTGCGTAAACTGGACCAATGAGAACTTTCCCTTCAACGACTGTGTCGACAAGAT
GGTGATCTGGTGGGAGGAGGGGAAGATGACCGCCAAGGTCGTGGAGTCGGCCAAAGCCATTCTCGGAGGA
AGCAAGGTGCGCGTGGACCAGAAATGCAAGTCCTCGGCCCAGATAGACCCGACTCCCGTGATCGTCACCT
CCAACACCAACATGTGCGCCGTGATTGACGGGAACTCAACGACCTTCGAACACCAGCAGCCGTTGCAAGA
CCGGATGTTCAAATTTGAACTCACCCGCCGTCTGGATCATGACTTTGGGAAGGTCACCAAGCAGGAAGTC
AAAGACTTTTTCCGGTGGGCAAAGGATCACGTGGTTGAGGTGGAGCATGAATTCTACGTCAAAAAGGGTG
GAGCCAAGAAAAGACCCGCCCCCAGTGACGCAGATATAAGTGAGCCCAAACGGGTGCGCGAGTCAGTTGC
GCAGCCATCGACGTCAGACGCGGAAGCTTCGATCAACTACGCAGACAGGTACCAAAACAAATGTTCTCGT
CACGTGGGCATGAATCTGATGCTGTTTCCCTGCAGACAATGCGAGAGAATGAATCAGAATTCAAATATCT
GCTTCACTCACGGACAGAAAGACTGTTTAGAGTGCTTTCCCGTGTCAGAATCTCAACCCGTTTCTGTCGT
CAAAAAGGCGTATCAGAAACTGTGCTACATTCATCATATCATGGGAAAGGTGCCAGACGCTTGCACTGCC
TGCGATCTGGTCAATGTGGATTTGGATGACTGCATCTTTGAACAATAAATGATTTAAATATGGCTGCTGA
CGGTTACCTTCCAGATTGGCTAGAGGACAACCTCTCTGAAGGCGTTCGAGAGTGGTGGGCGCTGCAACCT
GGAGCCCCTAAACCCAAGGCAAATCAACAACATCAGGACAACGCTCGGGGTCTTGTGCTTCCGGGTTACA
AATACCTCGGACCCGGCAACGGACTCGACAAGGGGGAACCCGTCAACGCAGCGGACGCGGCAGCCCTCGA
GCACGACAAGGCCTACGACCAGCAGCTCAAGGCCGGTGACAACCCCTACCTCAAGTACAACCACGCCGAC
GCGGAGTTCCAGCAGCGGCTTCAGGGCGACACATCGTTTGGGGGCAACCTCGGCAGAGCAGTCTTCCAGG
CCAAAAAGAGGGTTCTTGAACCTCTTGGTCTGGTTGAGCAAGCGGGTGAGACGGCTCCTGGAAAGAAGAG
ACCGTTGATTGAATCCCCCCAGCAGCCCGACTCCTCCACGGGTATCGGCAAAAAAGGCAAGCAGCCGGCT
AAAAAGAAGCTCGTTTTCGAAGACGAAACTGGAGCAGGCGACGGACCCCCTGAGGGATCAACTTCCGGAG
CCATGTCTGATGACAGTGAGATGCGTGCAGCAGCTGGCGGAGCTGCAGTCGAGGGCGGACAAGGTGCCGA
TGGAGTGGGTAATGCCTCGGGTGATTGGCATTGCGATTCCACCTGGTCTGAGGGCCACGTCACGACCACC
AGCACCAGAACCTGGGTCTTGCCCACCTACAACAACCACCTCTACAAGCGACTCGGAGAGAGCCTGCAGT
CCAACACCTACAACGGATTCTCCACCCCCTGGGGATACTTTGACTTCAACCGCTTCCACTGCCACTTCTC
ACCACGTGACTGGCAGCGACTCATCAACAACAACTGGGGCATGCGACCCAAAGCCATGCGGGTCAAAATC
TTCAACATCCAGGTCAAGGAGGTCACGACGTCGAACGGCGAGACAACGGTGGCTAATAACCTTACCAGCA
CGGTTCAGATCTTTGCGGACTCGTCGTACGAACTGCCGTACGTGATGGATGCGGGTCAAGAGGGCAGCCT
GCCTCCTTTTCCCAACGACGTCTTTATGGTGCCCCAGTACGGCTACTGTGGACTGGTGACCGGCAACACT
TCGCAGCAACAGACTGACAGAAATGCCTTCTACTGCCTGGAGTACTTTCCTTCGCAGATGCTGCGGACTG
GCAACAACTTTGAAATTACGTACAGTTTTGAGAAGGTGCCTTTCCACTCGATGTACGCGCACAGCCAGAG
CCTGGACCGGCTGATGAACCCTCTCATCGACCAGTACCTGTGGGGACTGCAATCGACCACCACCGGAACC
ACCCTGAATGCCGGGACTGCCACCACCAACTTTACCAAGCTGCGGCCTACCAACTTTTCCAACTTTAAAA
AGAACTGGCTGCCCGGGCCTTCAATCAAGCAGCAGGGCTTCTCAAAGACTGCCAATCAAAACTACGAGAT
CCCTGCCACCGGGTCAGACAGTCTCATCGAATACGAGACGCACAGCACTCTGGACGGAAGATGGAGTGCC
CTGACCCCCGGACCTCCAATGGCCACGGCTGGACCTGCGGACAGCAAGTTCAGCAACAGCCAGCTCATCT
TTGCGGGGCCTAAACAGAACGGCAACACGGCCACCGTACCCGGGACTCTGATCTTCACCTCTGAGGAGGA
GCTGGCAGCCACCAACGCCACCGATACGGACATGTGGGGCAACCTACCTGGCGGTGACCAGAGCGCCGGC
TTCAGGCCGACCGTGGACAGACTGACAGCCTTGGGAGCCGTGCCTGGAATGGTCTGGCAAAACAGAGACA
TTTACTACCAGGGTCCCATTTGGGCCAAGATTCCTCATACCGATGGACACTTTCACCCCTCACCGCTGAT
TGGTGGGTTTGGGCTGAAACACCCGCCTCCTCAAATTTTTATCAAGAACACCCCGGTACCTGCGAATCCT
GCAACGACCTTCAGCTCTACTCCGGTAAACTCCTTCATTACTCAGTACAGCACTGGCCAGGTGTCGGTGC
AGATTGACTGGGAGATCCAGAAGGAGCGGTCCAAACGCTGGAACCCCGAGGTCCAGTTTACCTCCAACTA
CGGACAGCAAAACTCTCTGTTGTGGGCTCCCGATGCGGCTGGGAAATACACTGAGCCTAGGGCTATCGGT
ACCCGCTACCTCACCCACCACCTGTAATAACCTGTTAATCAATAAACCGGTTTATTCGTTTCAGTTGAAC
TTTGGTCTAGAGATATCAGCAAAAGGCCAGGAACCGTAAAAAGGCCGCGTTGCTGGCGTTTTTCCATAGG
CTCCGCCCCCCTGACGAGCATCACAAAAATCGACGCTCAAGTCAGAGGTGGCGAAACCCGACAGGACTAT
AAAGATACCAGGCGTTTCCCCCTGGAAGCTCCCTCGTGCGCTCTCCTGTTCCGACCCTGCCGCTTACCGG
ATACCTGTCCGCCTTTCTCCCTTCGGGAAGCGTGGCGCTTTCTCATAGCTCACGCTGTAGGTATCTCAGT
TCGGTGTAGGTCGTTCGCTCCAAGCTGGGCTGTGTGCACGAACCCCCCGTTCAGCCCGACCGCTGCGCCT
TATCCGGTAACTATCGTCTTGAGTCCAACCCGGTAAGACACGACTTATCGCCACTGGCAGCAGCCACTGG
TAACAGGATTAGCAGAGCGAGGTATGTAGGCGGTGCTACAGAGTTCTTGAAGTGGTGGCCTAACTACGGC
TACACTAGAAGAACAGTATTTGGTATCTGCGCTCTGCTGAAGCCAGTTACCTTCGGAAAAAGAGTTGGTA
GCTCTTGATCCGGCAAACAAACCACCGCTGGTAGCGGTGGTTTTTTTGTTTGCAAGCAGCAGATTACGCG
CAGAAAAAAAGGATCTCAAGAAGATCCTTTGATCTTTTCTACGGGGTCTGACGCTCAGTGGAACGAAAAC
TCACGTTAAGGGATTTTGGTCATGAGATTATCAAAAAGGATCTTCACCTAGATCCTTTTAAATTAAAAAT
GAAGTTTTAAATCAATCTAAAGTATATATGAGTAAACTTGGTCTGACAGTTACCAATGCTTAATCAGTGA
GGCACCTATCTCAGCGATCTGTCTATTTCGTTCATCCATAGTTGCCTGGCTCCCCGTCGTGTAGATAACT
ACGATACGGGAGGGCTTACCATCTGGCCCCAGTGCTGCAATGATACCGCGAGACCCACGCTCACCGGCTC
CAGATTTATCAGCAATAAACCAGCCAGCCGGAAGGGCCGAGCGCAGAAGTGGTCCTGCAACTTTATCCGC
CTCCATCCAGTCTATTAATTGTTGCCGGGAAGCTAGAGTAAGTAGTTCGCCAGTTAATAGTTTGCGCAAC
GTTGTTGCCATTGCTACAGGCATCGTGGTGTCACGCTCGTCGTTTGGTATGGCTTCATTCAGCTCCGGTT
CCCAACGATCAAGGCGAGTTACATGATCCCCCATGTTGTGCAAAAAAGCGGTTAGCTCCTTCGGTCCTCC
GATCGTTGTCAGAAGTAAGTTGGCCGCAGTGTTATCACTCATGGTTATGGCAGCACTGCATAATTCTCTT
ACTGTCATGCCATCCGTAAGATGCTTTTCTGTGACTGGTGAGTACTCAACCAAGTCATTCTGAGAATAGT
GTATGCGGCGACCGAGTTGCTCTTGCCCGGCGTCAATACGGGATAATACCGCGCCACATAGCAGAACTTT
AAAAGTGCTCATCATTGGAAAACGTTCTTCGGGGCGAAAACTCTCAAGGATCTTACCGCTGTTGAGATCC
AGTTCGATGTAACCCACTCGTGCACCCAACTGATCTTCAGCATCTTTTACTTTCACCAGCGTTTCTGGGT
GAGCAAAAACAGGAAGGCAAAATGCCGCAAAAAAGGGAATAAGGGCGACACGGAAATGTTGAATACTCAT
ACTCTTCCTTTTTCAATATTATTGAAGCATTTATCAGGGTTATTGTCTCATGAGCGGATACATATTTGAA
TGTATTTAGAAAAATAAACAAATAGGGGTTCCGCGCACATTTCCCCGAAAAGTGCCACCT
Features (pLannotate 1.2.2; 5 found; start..end, strand, type, name):
    815..2005    +  CDS            Rep52: REP52_AAV2S - Experimental evidence at protein level: Swiss-Prot protein existence level 1. Plays a critical role during packaging of viral DNA into empty capsids, where they are thought to be part of the packaging motor complex. The single stranded genomic DNA is packaged in a 3' to 5' direction and requires the association between viral DNA and Rep40. Regulates host PKA activity by interacting with host PRKX as a mechanism to interfere with helper virus propagation and to promote its own replication. From Adeno-associated virus 2 (isolate Srivastava/1982) (AAV-2).
   2020..4224    +  CDS            VP1: CAPSD_AAV2S - Experimental evidence at protein level: Swiss-Prot protein existence level 1. Capsid protein self-assembles to form an icosahedral capsid with a T=1 symmetry, about 22 nm in diameter, and consisting of 60 copies of three size variants of the capsid protein VP1, VP2 and VP3 which differ in their N-terminus. The capsid encapsulates the genomic ssDNA. Binds to host cell heparan sulfate and uses host ITGA5-ITGB1 as coreceptor on the cell surface to provide virion attachment to target cell. This attachment induces virion internalization predominantly through clathrin-dependent endocyt
   4331..4919    -  rep_origin     ori: high-copy-number ColE1/pMB1/pBR322/pUC origin of replication
   5090..5950    -  CDS            AmpR: β-lactamase; bla; confers resistance to ampicillin, carbenicillin, and related antibiotics
   5951..6055    -  promoter       AmpR promoter: bla
