[The description below was written by a language model from this plasmid's Addgene catalogue record and pLannotate feature annotations shown in this document.]
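Description:
pAAV4.52-mut is a 6,080 bp Rep/Cap packaging ("trans") plasmid for producing recombinant adeno-associated virus in mammalian cells. It is built on a compact backbone recorded as pMCV, of about 1.8 kb, which supplies a high-copy ColE1/pUC-type origin of replication and a β-lactamase gene with its own bla promoter for ampicillin selection in E. coli.

The payload is an AAV2 Rep region followed directly by the AAV4.52 Cap open reading frame. The automated annotation marks a Rep52 coding sequence and, immediately downstream, a roughly 2.2 kb VP1 capsid reading frame. The capsid annotation is matched by homology to the AAV2 capsid entry, so the receptor-binding properties quoted there describe AAV2 and should not be assumed for this variant. The catalogue identifies the insert as a synthetic AAV4-derived capsid, AAV4.52, carrying four adjacent substitutions (N586A, S587G, N588F, L589R). As in native AAV, the single cap frame would be expected to yield the overlapping VP1, VP2 and VP3 proteins that assemble into the icosahedral shell, while Rep proteins support genome replication and packaging. The region upstream of the annotated Rep52 frame is unannotated, and no promoters driving rep or cap are listed, so the record does not state whether the native AAV promoters are retained. No inverted terminal repeats are annotated, which fits a helper plasmid that supplies these functions in trans without being packaged itself.

Such plasmids are normally co-transfected with an ITR-flanked transgene plasmid and adenoviral helper functions to produce vector particles, here bearing the AAV4.52 mutant capsid. The construct comes from work on structure-guided capsid evolution aimed at improved gene delivery to the central nervous system. The specific role of the "mut" variant in that work is not stated.
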