Addgene plasmid #201061: pAAV4.52-mut
Purpose: Expresses AAV2 Rep and AAV4.52 Cap
Depositing lab: Aravind Asokan. Depositing organization: Duke University. Publication: Structure-guided AAV capsid evolution strategies for enhanced CNS gene delivery. Gonzalez TJ, Mitchell-Dick A, Blondel LO, Fanous MM, Hull JA, Oh DK, Moller-Tank S, Castellanos Rivera RM, Piedrahita JA, Asokan A. Nat Protoc. 2023 Sep 21. doi: 10.1038/s41596-023-00875-y. PubMed 37735235.
Backbone
  Vector backbone: pMCV
  Backbone size w/o insert (bp): 1799
  Total vector size (bp): 6080
  Modifications to backbone: Inserted AAV2 Rep and AAV4.52 Cap
  Vector type: Mammalian Expression, AAV
Growth in bacteria
  Bacterial resistance: Ampicillin, 100 μg/mL
  Growth temperature: 37°C
  Growth strain: DH5alpha
  Copy number: High Copy
Gene/Insert
  Gene/Insert name: AAV4.52 Cap
  Species: Synthetic
  Insert size (bp): 2211
  Mutation: N586A, S587G, N588F, L589R
  Cloning method: Restriction Enzyme; 5′ cloning site EcoRV (not destroyed); 3′ cloning site None (unknown if destroyed)
  Sequencing primers: 5′ CATGTGGTCACGCTGGGTATTTAAG
Terms and licenses: Academic/Nonprofit Terms; Industry Terms: Not Available to Industry
How to cite: pAAV4.52-mut was a gift from Aravind Asokan (Addgene plasmid # 201061 ; http://n2t.net/addgene:201061 ; RRID:Addgene_201061)
